>Addgene plasmid #154663 | pEPYC1CB0286 | depositor full sequence | sequence record 299593 | pEPYC1CB0286 sequence 7119 bps
GCAATTGTCTTCTGCACGAAGTGGTTTAAACTATCAGTGTTTGACAGGATATATTGGCGGGTAAACCTAA
GAGAAAAGAGCGTTTATTAGAATAATCGGATATTTAAAAGGGCGTGAAAAGGTTTATCCGTTCGTCCATT
TGTATGTGCATGCCAACCACAGGGTTCCCCAGATCAGGCGCTGGCTGCTGAACCCCCAGCCGGAACTGAC
CCCACAAGGCCCTAGCGTTTGCAATGCACCAGGTCATCATTGACCCAGGCGTGTTCCACCAGGCCGCTGC
CTCGCAACTCTTCGCAGGCTTCGCCGACCTGCTCGCGCCACTTCTTCACGCGGGTGGAATCCGATCCGCA
CATGAGGCGGAAGGTTTCCAGCTTGAGCGGGTACGGCTCCCGGTGCGAGCTGAAATAGTCGAACATCCGT
CGGGCCGTCGGCGACAGCTTGCGGTACTTCTCCCATATGAATTTCGTGTAGTGGTCGCCAGCAAACAGCA
CGACGATTTCCTCGTCGATCAGGACCTGGCAACGGGACGTTTTCTTGCCACGGTCCAGGACGCGGAAGCG
GTGCAGCAGCGACACCGATTCCAGGTGCCCAACGCGGTCGGACGTGAAGCCCATCGCCGTCGCCTGTAGG
CGCGACAGGCATTCCTCGGCCTTCGTGTAATACCGGCCATTGATCGACCAGCCCAGGTCCTGGCAAAGCT
CGTAGAACGTGAAGGTGATCGGCTCGCCGATAGGGGTGCGCTTCGCGTACTCCAACACCTGCTGCCACAC
CAGTTCGTCATCGTCGGCCCGCAGCTCGACGCCGGTGTAGGTGATCTTCACGTCCTTGTTGACGTGGAAA
ATGACCTTGTTTTGCAGCGCCTCGCGCGGGATTTTCTTGTTGCGCGTGGTGAACAGGGCAGAGCGGGCCG
TGTCGTTTGGCATCGCTCGCATCGTGTCCGGCCACGGCGCAATATCGAACAAGGAAAGCTGCATTTCCTT
GATCTGCTGCTTCGTGTGTTTCAGCAACGCGGCCTGCTTGGCCTCGCTGACCTGTTTTGCCAGGTCCTCG
CCGGCGGTTTTTCGCTTCTTGGTCGTCATAGTTCCTCGCGTGTCGATGGTCATCGACTTCGCCAAACCTG
CCGCCTCCTGTTCAAGACGACGCGAACGCTCCACGGCGGCCGATGGCGCGGGCAGGGCAGGGGGAGCCAG
TTGCACGCTGTCGCGCTCGATCTTGGCCGTAGCTTGCTGGACCATCGAGCCGACGGACTGGAAGGTTTCG
CGGGGCGCACGCATGACGGTGCGGCTTGCGATGGTTTCGGCATCCTCGGCGGAAAACCCCGCGTCGATCA
GTTCTTGCCTGTATGCCTTCCGGTCAAACGTCCGATTCATTCACCCTCCTTGCGGGATTGCCCCGACTCA
CGCCGGGGCAATGTGCCCTTATTCCTGATTTGACCCGCCTGGTGCCTTGGTGTCCAGATAATCCACCTTA
TCGGCAATGAAGTCGGTCCCGTAGACCGTCTGGCCGTCCTTCTCGTACTTGGTATTCCGAATCTTGCCCT
GCACGAATACCAGCGACCCCTTGCCCAAATACTTGCCGTGGGCCTCGGCCTGAGAGCCAAAACACTTGAT
GCGGAAGAAGTCGGTGCGCTCCTGCTTGTCGCCGGCATCGTTGCGCCACATCTAGGATCTGCCAGGAACC
GTAAAAAGGCCGCGTTGCTGGCGTTTTTCCATAGGCTCCGCCCCCCTGACGAGCATCACAAAAATCGACG
CTCAAGTCAGAGGTGGCGAAACCCGACAGGACTATAAAGATACCAGGCGTTTCCCCCTGGAAGCTCCCTC
GTGCGCTCTCCTGTTCCGACCCTGCCGCTTACCGGATACCTGTCCGCCTTTCTCCCTTCGGGAAGCGTGG
CGCTTTCTCATAGCTCACGCTGTAGGTATCTCAGTTCGGTGTAGGTCGTTCGCTCCAAGCTGGGCTGTGT
GCACGAACCCCCCGTTCAGCCCGACCGCTGCGCCTTATCCGGTAACTATCGTCTTGAGTCCAACCCGGTA
AGACACGACTTATCGCCACTGGCAGCAGCCACTGGTAACAGGATTAGCAGAGCGAGGTATGTAGGCGGTG
CTACAGAGTTCTTGAAGTGGTGGCCTAACTACGGCTACACTAGAAGAACAGTATTTGGTATCTGCGCTCT
GCTGAAGCCAGTTACCTTCGGAAAAAGAGTTGGTAGCTCTTGATCCGGCAAACAAACCACCGCTGGTAGC
GGTGGTTTTTTTGTTTGCAAGCAGCAGATTACGCGCAGAAAAAAAGGATCTCAAGAAGATCCTTTGATCT
TTTCTACGGGGTCTGACGCTCAGTGGAACGAAAACTCACGTTAAGGGATTTTGGTCATGAGATTATCAAA
AAGGATCTTCACCTAGATCCTTTTAAATTAAAAATGAAGTTTTAAATCAATCTAAAGTATATATGAGTAA
ACTTGGTCTGACAGTTACCAATGCTTAATCAGTGAGGCACCTATCTCAGCGATCTGTCTATTTCGTTCAT
CCATAGTTGCCTGACTCCCCGTCGTGTAGATAACTACGATACGGGAGGGCTTACCATCTGGCCCCAGTGC
TGCAATGATACCGCGAGAACCACGCTCACCGGCTCCAGATTTATCAGCAATAAACCAGCCAGCCGGAAGG
GCCGAGCGCAGAAGTGGTCCTGCAACTTTATCCGCCTCCATCCAGTCTATTAATTGTTGCCGGGAAGCTA
GAGTAAGTAGTTCGCCAGTTAATAGTTTGCGCAACGTTGTTGCCATTGCTACAGGCATCGTGGTGTCACG
CTCGTCGTTTGGTATGGCTTCATTCAGCTCCGGTTCCCAACGATCAAGGCGAGTTACATGATCCCCCATG
TTGTGCAAAAAAGCGGTTAGCTCCTTCGGTCCTCCGATCGTTGTCAGAAGTAAGTTGGCCGCAGTGTTAT
CACTCATGGTTATGGCAGCACTGCATAATTCTCTTACTGTCATGCCATCCGTAAGATGCTTTTCTGTGAC
TGGTGAGTACTCAACCAAGTCATTCTGAGAATAGTGTATGCGGCGACCGAGTTGCTCTTGCCCGGCGTCA
ATACGGGATAATACCGCGCCACATAGCAGAACTTTAAAAGTGCTCATCATTGGAAAACGTTCTTCGGGGC
GAAAACTCTCAAGGATCTTACCGCTGTTGAGATCCAGTTCGATGTAACCCACTCGTGCACCCAACTGATC
TTCAGCATCTTTTACTTTCACCAGCGTTTCTGGGTGAGCAAAAACAGGAAGGCAAAATGCCGCAAAAAAG
GGAATAAGGGCGACACGGAAATGTTGAATACTCATACTCTTCCTTTTTCAATATTATTGAAGCATTTATC
AAGGTTATTGTCTCATGAGCGGATACATATTTGAATGTATTTAGAAAAATAAACAAATAGGGGTTCCGCG
CACGAATTGGCCAGCGCTGCCATTTTTGGGGTGAGGCCGTTCGCGGCCGAGGGGCGCAGCCCCTGGGGGG
ATGGGAGGCCCGCGTTAGCGGGCCGGGAGGGTTCGAGAAGGGGGGGCACCCCCCTTCGGCGTGCGCGGTC
ACGCGCACAGGGCGCAGCCCTGGTTAAAAACAAGGTTTATAAATATTGGTTTAAAAGCAGGTTAAAAGAC
AGGTTAGCGGTGGCCGAAAAACGGGCGGAAACCCTTGCAAATGCTGGATTTTCTGCCTGTGGACAGCCCC
TCAAATGTCAATAGGTGCGCCCCTCATCTGTCAGCACTCTGCCCCTCAAGTGTCAAGGATCGCGCCCCTC
ATCTGTCAGTAGTCGCGCCCCTCAAGTGTCAATACCGCAGGGCACTTATCCCCAGGCTTGTCCACATCAT
CTGTGGGAAACTCGCGTAAAATCAGGCGTTTTCGCCGATTTGCGAGGCTGGCCAGCTCCACGTCGCCGGC
CGAAATCGAGCCTGCCCCTCATCTGTCAACGCCGCGCCGGGTGAGTCGGCCCCTCAAGTGTCAACGTCCG
CCCCTCATCTGTCAGTGAGGGCCAAGTTTTCCGCGAGGTATCCACAACGCCGGCGGCCGCGGTGTCTCGC
ACACGGCTTCGACGGCGTTTCTGGCGCGTTTGCAGGGCCATAGACGGCCGCCAGCCCAGCGGCGAGGGCA
ACCAGCCCGGTGAGCGTCGCAAAGGAGATCCTGATCTGACTGATGGGCTGCCTGTATCGAGTGGTGATTT
TGTGCCGAGCTGCCGGTCGGGGAGCTGTTGGCTGGCTGGTGGCAGGATATATTGTGGTGTAAACAAATTG
ACGCTTAGACAACTTAATAACACATTGCGGACGTTTTTAATGTACTGGGGTGGATGCAGTGGGCCCCACT
CTGTGAAGACAATGCCGAATTCGGATCCGGAGGGAGGCGTGTCGTTTTAGTGAGGAAGAGGTTCCAACCA
CGTCTACAAAACCATTATTGCGCGTTCAAAAGCTAAAACATTGCTTTGTCAAAAGCTAAAAAAGATGATG
CCCGACAGCCAGACGAAGGAAATGACGTAAGCCATGACGTCTAATCCCACAAGCTATATAAGGTTTTGCT
ATTCATTGAAAGCAGTAGTGACTGATTTGTATATATACTGTATTTTTACAACAATTACCAACAACAACAA
ACAACAAACAACATTACAATTACTATTTACAATTACAATGGAGGACGCCAAAAACATAAAGAAAGGCCCG
GCGCCATTCTATCCGCTGGAAGATGGAACCGCTGGAGAGCAACTGCATAAGGCTATGAAGAGATACGCCC
TGGTTCCTGGAACAATTGCTTTTACAGATGCACATATCGAGGTGGACATCACTTACGCTGAGTACTTCGA
AATGTCCGTTCGGTTGGCAGAAGCTATGAAACGATATGGGCTGAATACAAATCACAGAATCGTCGTATGC
AGTGAAAACTCTCTTCAATTCTTTATGCCGGTGTTGGGCGCGTTATTTATCGGAGTTGCAGTTGCGCCCG
CGAACGACATTTATAATGAACGTGAATTGCTCAACAGTATGGGCATTTCGCAGCCTACCGTGGTGTTCGT
TTCCAAAAAGGGGTTGCAAAAAATTTTGAACGTGCAAAAAAAGCTCCCAATCATCCAAAAAATTATTATC
ATGGATTCTAAAACGGATTACCAGGGATTTCAGTCGATGTACACGTTCGTCACATCTCATCTACCTCCCG
GTTTTAATGAATACGATTTTGTGCCAGAGTCCTTCGATAGGGACAAGACAATTGCACTGATCATGAACTC
CTCTGGATCTACTGGTCTGCCTAAAGGTGTCGCTCTGCCTCATAGAACTGCCTGCGTGAGATTCTCGCAT
GCCAGAGATCCTATTTTTGGCAATCAAATCATTCCGGATACTGCGATTTTAAGTGTTGTTCCATTCCATC
ACGGTTTTGGAATGTTTACTACACTCGGATATTTGATATGTGGATTTCGAGTCGTCTTAATGTATAGATT
TGAAGAAGAACTGTTTCTGAGGAGCCTTCAGGATTACAAGATTCAAAGTGCGCTGCTGGTGCCAACCCTA
TTCTCCTTCTTCGCCAAAAGCACTCTGATTGACAAATACGATTTATCTAATTTACACGAAATTGCTTCTG
GTGGCGCTCCCCTCTCTAAGGAAGTCGGGGAAGCGGTTGCCAAGAGGTTCCATCTGCCAGGTATCAGGCA
AGGATATGGGCTCACTGAGACTACATCAGCTATTCTGATTACACCCGAGGGGGATGATAAACCGGGCGCG
GTCGGTAAAGTTGTTCCATTTTTTGAAGCGAAGGTTGTGGATCTGGATACCGGGAAAACGCTGGGCGTTA
ATCAAAGAGGCGAACTGTGTGTGAGAGGTCCTATGATTATGTCCGGTTATGTAAACAATCCGGAAGCGAC
CAACGCCTTGATTGACAAGGATGGATGGCTACATTCTGGAGACATAGCTTACTGGGACGAGGACGAACAC
TTCTTCATCGTTGACCGCCTGAAGTCTCTGATTAAGTACAAAGGCTATCAGGTGGCTCCCGCTGAATTGG
AATCCATCTTGCTCCAACACCCCAACATCTTCGACGCAGGTGTCGCAGGTCTGCCCGACGATGACGCCGG
TGAACTTCCCGCCGCCGTTGTTGTTTTGGAGCACGGAAAGACGATGACGGAAAAAGAGATCGTGGATTAC
GTCGCCAGTCAAGTAACAACCGCGAAAAAGTTGCGCGGAGGAGTTGTGTTTGTGGACGAAGTACCGAAAG
GTCTTACCGGAAAACTCGACGCAAGAAAAATCAGAGAGATCCTCATAAAGGCCAAGAAGGGCGGAAAGAT
CGCCGTGGGTTCGGATTATAAGGACCATGACGGAGACTATAAGGACCATGACCTCGACGCTGCAGCAGCG
GATTATAAGGACGATGACGATAAGTGAGCTTGTCCTGCTTTAATGAGATATGCGAGAAGCCTATGATCGC
ATGATATTTGCTTTCAATTCTGTTGTGCACGTTGTAAAAAACCTGAGCATGTGTAGCTCAGATCCTTACC
GCCGGTTTCGGTTCATTCTAATGAATATATCACCCGTTACTATCGTATTTTTATGAATAATATTCTCCGT
TCAATTTACTGATTGTACCCTACTACTTATATGTACAATATTAAAATGAAAACAATATATTGTGCTGAAT
AGGTTTATAGCGACATCTATGATAGAGCGCCACAATAACAAACAATTGCGTTTTATTATTACAAATCCAA
TTTTAAAAAAAGCGGCAGAACCGGTCAAACCTAAAAGACTGATTACATAAATCTTATTCAAATTTCAAAA
GTGCCCCAGGGGCTAGTATCTACGACACACCGAGCGGCGAACTAATAACGCTCACTGAAGGGAACTCCGG
TTCCCCGCCGGCGCGCATGGGTGAGATTCCTTGAAGTTGAGTATTGGCCGTCCGCTCTACCGAAAGTTAC
GGGCACCATTCAACCCGGTCCAGCACGGCGGCCGGGTAACCGACTTGCTGCCCCGAGAATTATGCAGCAT
TTTTTTGGTGTATGTGGGCCCCAAATGAAGTGCAGGTCAAACCTTGACAGTGACGACAAATCGTTGGGCG
GGTCCAGGGCGAATTTTGCGACAACATGTCGAGGCTCAGCAGGACCGCT
Features (pLannotate 1.2.2; 12 found; start..end, strand, type, name):
     42..66      +  misc_feature   RB T-DNA repeat: right border repeat from nopaline C58 T-DNA
    178..198     -  CDS            TetR (fragment): tetracycline resistance regulatory protein; tetR
    225..1370    -  CDS            trfA: TRFA_ECOLX - Experimental evidence at protein level: Swiss-Prot protein existence level 1. Also involved in plasmid copy number control, promoting intermolecular coupling of protein bound iterons at oriV, which inhibits replication initiation. From Escherichia coli.
   1706..2294    -  rep_origin     ori: high-copy-number ColE1/pMB1/pBR322/pUC origin of replication
   2465..3325    -  CDS            AmpR: β-lactamase; bla; confers resistance to ampicillin, carbenicillin, and related antibiotics
   3326..3430    -  promoter       AmpR promoter: bla
   3517..4148    -  rep_origin     oriV: incP origin of replication
   4240..4264    +  misc_feature   LB T-DNA repeat: left border repeat from nopaline C58 T-DNA
   4419..4442    +  promoter       NOS promoter (fragment): nopaline synthase promoter
   4601..4656    +  misc_feature   TMV Ω: translational enhancer from the tobacco mosaic virus 5'-leader sequence (Gallie et al., 1988)
   4658..6307    +  CDS            luciferase: firefly luciferase; luc+; enhanced luc+ version of the luciferase gene
   6405..7112    +  terminator     OCS terminator: octopine synthase terminator
