[The description below was written by a language model from this plasmid's Addgene catalogue record and pLannotate feature annotations shown in this document.]
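Description:
pEPYC1CB0286 is a MoClo (Golden Gate modular cloning) Level 1 plasmid built in the pICH47732 acceptor backbone and carrying a single plant transcriptional unit that reports promoter activity through firefly luciferase. The backbone is a binary-type vector. Its annotated features include nopaline-type left and right T-DNA border repeats flanking the cassette, an IncP oriV with the trfA replication initiator gene for broad-host-range maintenance (the arrangement that normally allows replication in Agrobacterium), and a high-copy ColE1/pUC-type origin for propagation in E. coli. Selection is by ampicillin through a β-lactamase gene driven by its own promoter. A very short TetR fragment is also annotated and appears to be a backbone remnant rather than a functional element.

The insert is recorded as MinSyn_285::TMV::LucF::Flag::ocsT. MinSyn_285 is a minimal synthetic plant promoter. The feature table does not annotate it as such, showing only a short match to the nopaline synthase promoter in that region, and the record does not describe how the promoter is composed. Downstream lies the tobacco mosaic virus Ω 5′ leader, a translational enhancer, followed by the luc+ firefly luciferase coding sequence. The catalogue name indicates a FLAG epitope tag after the luciferase, although the tag is not separately annotated. The unit ends with the octopine synthase terminator.

The cassette was assembled from standard parts using BsaI, and the BsaI sites were destroyed in the process. As a Level 1 module, it can serve directly as a luciferase reporter to measure the strength of this synthetic promoter in plant cells. In principle it can also be combined with other Level 1 units into larger multigene constructs.
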