Addgene plasmid #154663: pEPYC1CB0286
Purpose: MoClo Level 1 luciferase reporter
Depositing lab: Nicola Patron. Depositing organization: Earlham Institute. Publication: Rational design of minimal synthetic promoters for plants. Cai YM, Kallam K, Tidd H, Gendarini G, Salzman A, Patron NJ. Nucleic Acids Res. 2020 Aug 28. pii: 5897334. doi: 10.1093/nar/gkaa682. PubMed 32856047.
Backbone
  Vector backbone: pICH47732
  Vector type: Synthetic Biology
Growth in bacteria
  Bacterial resistance: Ampicillin, 100 μg/mL
  Growth temperature: 37°C
  Growth strain: NEB Stable
  Copy number: High Copy
Gene/Insert
  Gene/Insert name: MinSyn_285 Firefly luciferase expression cassette [MinSyn_285::TMV::LucF::Flag::ocsT]
  Species: Synthetic
  Cloning method: Restriction Enzyme; 5′ cloning site BsaI (destroyed during cloning); 3′ cloning site BsaI (destroyed during cloning)
Terms and licenses: Academic/Nonprofit Terms; Industry Terms: Not Available to Industry
Depositor comments: Please visit https://www.biorxiv.org/content/10.1101/2020.05.14.095406v1 for bioRxiv preprint.
How to cite: pEPYC1CB0286 was a gift from Nicola Patron (Addgene plasmid # 154663 ; http://n2t.net/addgene:154663 ; RRID:Addgene_154663)
